>Addgene plasmid #65589 | PAS522 (TJF089) | depositor partial sequence | sequence record 111360 | FadD V451G insert
TTGAAGAAGGTTTGGCTTAACCGTTATCCCGCGGACGTTCCGACGGAGATCAACCCTGACCGTTATCAAT
CTCTGGTAGATATGTTTGAGCAGTCGGTCGCGCGCTACGCCGATCAACCTGCGTTTGTGAATATGGGGGA
GGTAATGACCTTCCGCAAGCTGGAAGAACGCAGTCGCGCGTTTGCCGCTTATTTGCAACAAGGGTTGGGG
CTGAAGAAAGGCGATCGCGTTGCGTTGATGATGCCTAATTTATTGCAATATCCGGTGGCGCTGTTTGGCA
TTTTGCGTGCCGGGATGATCGTCGTAAACGTTAACCCGTTGTATACCCCGCGTGAGCTAGAGCATCAGCT
TAACGATAGCGGCGCATCGGCGATTGTTATCGTGTCTAACTTTGCTCACACACTGGAAAAAGTGGTTGAT
AAAACCGCCGTTCAGCACGTAATTCTGACCCGTATGGGCGATCAGCTATCTACGGCAAAAGGCACGGTAG
TCAATTTCGTTGTTAAATACATCAAGCGTTTGGTGCCGAAATACCATCTGCCAGATGCCATTTCATTTCG
TAGCGCACTGCATAACGGCTACCGGATGCAGTACGTCAAACCCGAACTGGTGCCGGAAGATTTAGCTTTT
CTGCAATACACCGGCGGCACCACTGGTGTGGCGAAAGGCGCGATGCTGACTCACCGCAATATGCTGGCGA
ACCTGGAACAGGTTAACGCGACCTATGGTCCGCTGTTGCATCCGGGCAAAGAGCTGGTGGTGACGGCGCT
GCCGCTGTATCACATTTTTGCCCTGACCATTAACTGCCTGCTGTTTATCGAACTGGGTGGGCAGAACCTG
CTTATCACTAACCCGCGCGATATTCCAGGGTTGGTAAAAGAGTTAGCGAAATATCCGTTTACCGCTATCA
CGGGCGTTAACACCTTGTTCAATGCGTTGCTGAACAATAAAGAGTTCCAGCAGCTGGATTTCTCCAGTCT
GCATCTTTCCGCAGGCGGAGGGATGCCAGTGCAGCAAGTGGTGGCAGAGCGTTGGGTGAAACTGACAGGA
CAGTATCTGCTGGAAGGCTATGGCCTTACCGAGTGTGCGCCGCTGGTCAGCGTTAACCCATATGATATTG
ATTATCATAGTGGAAGCATCGGTTTGCCGGTGCCGTCGACGGAAGCCAAACTGGTGGATGATGATGATAA
TGAAGTACCACCGGGTCAACCGGGTGAGCTTTGTGTCAAAGGGCCGCAGGTGATGCTGGGTTACTGGCAG
CGTCCGGATGCTACAGATGAGATCATCAAAAATGGCTGGTTACACACCGGCGACATCGCGGTGATGGATG
AAGAAGGATTCCTGCGCATTGGCGATCGTAAAAAAGACATGATTCTGGTTTCCGGTTTTAACGTCTATCC
CAACGAGATTGAAGATGTCGTCATGCAGCATCCCGGCGTACAGGAAGTCGCGGCTGTTGGCGTACCTTCC
GGCTCCAGTGGTGAAGCGGTGAAAATCTTCGTAGTGAAAAAAGATCCATCGCTTACCGAAGAGTCACTGG
TGACCTTTTGCCGCCGTCAGCTCACGGGCTACAAAGTACCGAAGCTGGTGGAGTTTCGTGATGAGTTACC
GAAATCTAACGTCGGAAAAATTTTGCGACGAGAATTACGTGACGAAGCGCGCGGCAAAGTGGACAATAAA
GCCTGA
