>Addgene plasmid #65589 | PAS522 (TJF089) | addgene partial sequence | sequence record 114870 | pBRrevBam 5'-GGTGATGTCGGCGATATAGG-3'
GGCCACGATGCGTCCGGCGTAGAGGATCGAGATCGATCTCGATCCCGCGAAATTAATACGACTCACTATA
GGGGAATTGTGAGCGGATAACAATTCCCCTCTAGAAATAATTTTGTTTAACTTTAAGAAGGAGATATACC
ATGGCATTGAAGAAGGTTTGGCTTAACCGTTATCCCGCGGACGTTCCGACGGAGATCAACCCTGACCGTT
ATCAATCTCTGGTAGATATGTTTGAGCAGTCGGTCGCGCGCTACGCCGATCAACCTGCGTTTGTGAATAT
GGGGGAGGTAATGACCTTCCGCAAGCTGGAAGAACGCAGTCGCGCGTTTGCCGCTTATTTGCAACAAGGG
TTGGGGCTGAAGAAAGGCGATCGCGTTGCGTTGATGATGCCTAATTTATTGCAATATCCGGTGGCGCTGT
TTGGCATTTTGCGTGCCGGGATGATCGTCGTAAACGTTAACCCGTTGTATACCCCGCGTGAGCTTGAGCA
TCAGCTTAACGATAGCGGCGCATCGGCGATTGTTATCGTGTCTAACTTTGCTCACACACTGGAAAAAGTG
GTTGATAAAACCGCCGTTCAGCACGTAATTCTGACCCGTATGGGCGATCAGCTATCTACGGCAAAAGGCA
CGGTAGTCAATTTCGTTGTTAAATACATCAAGCGTTTGGTGCCGAAATACCATCTGCCAGATGCCATTTC
ATTTCGTAGCGCACTGCATAACGGCTACCGGATGCAGTACGTCAAACCCGAACTGGTGCCGGAAGATTTA
GCTTTTCTGCAATACACCGGCGGCACCACTGGTGTGGCGAAAGGCGCGATGCTGACTCACCGCAATATGC
TGGCGAACCTGGAACAGGTTAACGCGACCTATGGTCCGCTGTTGCATCCGGGCAAAGAGCTGGTGGTGAC
GGCGCTGCCGCTGTATCACATTTTTGCCCTGACCATTAACTGCCTGCTGTTTATCGAACTGGGTGGGCAG
AACCTGCTTATCACTAACCCGCGCGATATTCCAGGGTTGGTAAAAGAAGATTACCGAAAAATTCCG
