>Addgene plasmid #65589 | PAS522 (TJF089) | addgene partial sequence | sequence record 114871 | T7term 5'-GCTAGTTATTGCTCAGCGG-3'
GACGAGTCCATGTGCTGGCGTTCAAATTTCGCAGCAGCGGTTTCTTTACCAGACTCGAGGGTACCGACGT
CAGCGATCGCGTGGCCGGCCGATATCCAATTGAGATCTGCCATATGTATATCTCCTTCTTATACTTAACT
AATATACTAAGATGGGGAATTGTTATCCGCTCACAATTCCCCTATAGTGAGTCGTATTAATTTCGATTAT
GCGGCCGTGTACAATACGATTACTTTCTGTTCGACTTAAGCATTATGCGGCCGCAAGCTTGGATCCTCAT
TCATTCAGTGATGATGATGGTGATGAGAAGAACCTCAGGCTTTATTGTCCACTTTGCCGCGCGCTTCGTC
ACGTAATTCTCGTCGCAAAATTTTTCCGACGTTAGATTTCGGTAACTCATCACGAAACTCCACCAGCTTC
GGTACTTTGTAGCCCGTGAGCTGACGGCGGCAAAAGGTCACCAGTGACTCTTCGGTAAGCGATGGATCTT
TTTTCACTACGAAGATTTTCACCGCTTCACCACTGGAGCCGGAAGGTACGCCAACAGCCGCGACTTCCTG
TACGCCAGGATGCTGCATGACGACATCTTCAATCTCGTTGGGATAGACGTTAAAACCGGAAACCAGAATC
ATGTCTTTTTTACGATCGCCAATGCGCAGGAATCCTTCTTCATCCATCACCGCGATGTCGCCGGTGTGTA
ACCAGCCATTTTTGATGATCTCATCTGTAGCATCCGGACGCTGCCAGTAACCCAGCATCACCTGCGGTCC
TTTGACACAAAGCTCACCCGGTTGACCCGGTGGTACTTCATTATCATCATCATCCACCAGTTTGGCTTCC
GTCGACGGCACCGGCAAACCGATGCTACCACTATGATAATCAATATCATATGGGTTAACGCTGACCAGCG
GCGCACACTCGGTAAGGCCATAGCCTTCCAGCAGATACTGTCCTGTCAGTTTCACCCAACGCTCTGCCAC
CACTTGCTGCACTGGCATCCCTCCGCCTGCGGAAAGATGCAGACTGGAGAAATCCAGCTGCTGGAACTCT
TTATTGTTCAGCAACGCATTGAAAAGGGTGTTAACGCCGGTGATAGCGGTAAACGGA
