[The description below was written by a language model from this plasmid's Addgene catalogue record.]
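Description:
PAS522 (TJF089) is a bacterial expression plasmid built on the Novagen pETDuet-1 backbone, carrying the E. coli acyl-CoA synthetase gene FadD with a V451G point mutation. The backbone is about 5.4 kb and the finished construct about 7.1 kb, with the roughly 1.7 kb FadD coding sequence inserted by restriction cloning between NcoI and HindIII; the record does not say whether these sites were preserved. The plasmid is selected with ampicillin and is listed as high copy in the catalogue entry. No feature table accompanies the record, so the origin of replication and other backbone elements are not itemised here, and no fusion tag is recorded for the insert.

Expression is driven by a T7 promoter combined with a lac operator (T7 lacO). In this arrangement, transcription depends on T7 RNA polymerase supplied by the host strain and is held off by Lac repressor binding at the operator until an inducer such as IPTG is added. pETDuet-1 is designed as a dual-expression vector with two T7 lacO-controlled cloning regions; the NcoI/HindIII sites used correspond to the first of these in the standard vector, and the record lists only the single FadD insert.

FadD activates free fatty acids to their acyl-CoA thioesters. The associated publication concerns improving FadD activity on medium chain fatty acids, so this V451G variant appears to be one of the mutants examined in that work. The plasmid is suited to overproducing the variant enzyme in E. coli for activity comparisons or for metabolic engineering involving fatty acid activation.
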