Addgene plasmid #65589: PAS522 (TJF089)
Purpose: pETDuet-1 Containing FadD V451G
Depositing lab: Pamela Silver. Depositing organization: Harvard Medical School. Publication: Enhancement of E. coli acyl-CoA synthetase FadD activity on medium chain fatty acids. Ford TJ, Way JC. PeerJ. 2015 Jun 30;3:e1040. doi: 10.7717/peerj.1040. eCollection 2015. PubMed 26157619.
Backbone
  Vector backbone: pETDuet-1
  Backbone manufacturer: Novagen
  Backbone size w/o insert (bp): 5420
  Total vector size (bp): 7084
  Vector type: Bacterial Expression
Growth in bacteria
  Bacterial resistance: Ampicillin, 100 μg/mL
  Growth temperature: 37°C
  Growth strain: Mach1
  Copy number: High Copy
Gene/Insert
  Gene/Insert name: FadD
  Species: E. coli
  Insert size (bp): 1686
  Mutation: V451G
  Promoter: T7 lacO
  Cloning method: Restriction Enzyme; 5′ cloning site NcoI (unknown if destroyed); 3′ cloning site HindIII (unknown if destroyed)
  Sequencing primers: 5′ ctcgatcccgcgaaattaatacg; 3′ CTTAAGCATTATGCGGCCGCAAG
Terms and licenses: Academic/Nonprofit Terms; Industry Terms: Not Available to Industry
How to cite: PAS522 (TJF089) was a gift from Pamela Silver (Addgene plasmid # 65589 ; http://n2t.net/addgene:65589 ; RRID:Addgene_65589)
